Addgene plasmid #167708: BirA-Myc_N_HEN1
Purpose: Expresses HEN1 in mammalian cells
Depositing lab: Markku Varjosalo. Publication: Human transcription factor protein interaction networks. Goos H, Kinnunen M, Salokas K, Tan Z, Liu X, Yadav L, Zhang Q, Wei GH, Varjosalo M. Nat Commun. 2022 Feb 9;13(1):766. doi: 10.1038/s41467-022-28341-5. PubMed 35140242.
Backbone
  Vector backbone: pcDNA5/FRT/TO
  Vector type: Mammalian Expression
  Selectable markers: Hygromycin
Growth in bacteria
  Bacterial resistance: Ampicillin, 100 μg/mL
  Growth temperature: 37°C
  Growth strain: DH5alpha
  Copy number: High Copy
Gene/Insert
  Gene/Insert name: HEN1 (alt names: Uniprot Q02575; ENSG00000171786)
  Species: H. sapiens (human)
  Mutation: no mutations
  Entrez Gene: NHLH1 (a.k.a. HEN1, NSCL, NSCL1, bHLHa35)
  Tag / fusion protein: Myc-BirA (N terminal on insert)
  Cloning method: Gateway Cloning
Terms and licenses: Academic/Nonprofit Terms; Industry Terms: Not Available to Industry
How to cite: BirA-Myc_N_HEN1 was a gift from Markku Varjosalo (Addgene plasmid # 167708 ; http://n2t.net/addgene:167708 ; RRID:Addgene_167708)
