[The description below was written by a language model from this plasmid's Addgene catalogue record and pLannotate feature annotations shown in this document.]
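Description:
BirA-Myc_N_HEN1 is a mammalian expression plasmid built on the pcDNA5/FRT/TO backbone that expresses human HEN1 (NHLH1, also called NSCL1 or bHLHa35), a basic helix-loop-helix factor thought to act as a DNA-binding protein in cell-type determination in the developing nervous system. The record lists the insert as carrying no mutations. It was introduced by Gateway cloning and sits between attB1 and attB2 sites, downstream of an E. coli BirA biotin ligase coding sequence, so the product is an N-terminal Myc-BirA fusion to HEN1. The Myc tag is listed in the catalogue fields but is not separately annotated in the feature table, and the record does not state whether the BirA carries any activity-altering mutation.

Transcription is driven by the CMV enhancer and promoter followed by tet operator sequences (annotated as short tet-responsive promoter fragments), the arrangement characteristic of this backbone that allows repression by Tet repressor and induction with tetracycline or doxycycline in suitable host cells. A bGH polyadenylation signal terminates the transcript. An FRT site lies immediately upstream of a hygromycin resistance gene with an SV40 poly(A) signal and no complete annotated promoter of its own. This layout is designed for FLP-mediated integration at a genomic FRT locus, which activates hygromycin resistance and yields isogenic stable lines. In bacteria the plasmid is maintained through a high-copy ColE1/pUC-type origin and ampicillin resistance. A biotin ligase fused to a transcription factor suits proximity-dependent biotinylation, consistent with the associated study of human transcription factor protein interaction networks.
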