Features (pLannotate 1.2.2; 24 found; start..end, strand, type, name):
      1..380     +  enhancer       CMV enhancer: human cytomegalovirus immediate early enhancer
    381..584     +  promoter       CMV promoter: human cytomegalovirus (CMV) immediate early promoter
    586..605     +  promoter       PLtetO-1 promoter (fragment): modified phage lambda PL promoter with tet operator sites (Lutz and Bujard, 1997)
    607..626     +  promoter       PLtetO-1 promoter (fragment): modified phage lambda PL promoter with tet operator sites (Lutz and Bujard, 1997)
    634..667     +  promoter       TRE3GV promoter (fragment): 3rd-generation Tet-responsive promoter that can be activated by binding of Tet-On® 3G, optimized for retroviral and lentiviral vectors
    863..1822    +  CDS            birA: BIRA_ECOLI - Also known as bioR, dhbB. Experimental evidence at protein level: Swiss-Prot protein existence level 1. Acts both as a biotin--[acetyl-CoA-carboxylase] ligase and a biotin-operon repressor. In the presence of ATP, BirA activates biotin to form the BirA-biotinyl-5'-adenylate (BirA-bio-5'-AMP or holoBirA) complex. HoloBirA can either transfer the biotinyl moiety to the biotin carboxyl carrier protein (BCCP) subunit of acetyl-CoA carboxylase, or bind to the biotin operator site and inhibit transcription of the operon. From Escherichia coli (strain K12).
   1865..1889    +  protein_bind   attB1: mutant version of attB; recombination site for the Gateway® BP reaction BP Clonase™
   1895..2293    +  CDS            NHLH1: HEN1_HUMAN - Also known as BHLHA35, HEN1. Experimental evidence at protein level: Swiss-Prot protein existence level 1. May serve as DNA-binding protein and may be involved in the control of cell-type determination, possibly within the developing nervous system. From Homo sapiens (Human).
   2295..2319    -  protein_bind   attB2: mutant version of attB; recombination site for the Gateway® BP reaction BP Clonase™
   2363..2587    +  polyA_signal   bGH poly(A) signal: bovine growth hormone polyadenylation signal
   2591..2612    +  promoter       SV40 promoter (fragment): SV40 enhancer and early promoter
   2633..2866    +  rep_origin     f1 ori (fragment) (sequence partly withheld): f1 bacteriophage origin of replication; arrow indicates direction of (+) strand synthesis
   2871..2918    +  protein_bind   FRT: FLP-mediated recombination occurs in the 8-bp core sequence TCTAGAAA (Turan and Bode, 2011). FLP recombinase from the Saccharomyces cerevisiae 2μ plasmid
   2926..3948    +  CDS            HygR: aminoglycoside phosphotransferase from E. coli; aph(4)-Ia; confers resistance to hygromycin
   3958..4083    +  CDS            ble (fragment): BLE_KLEPN - Experimental evidence at protein level: Swiss-Prot protein existence level 1. Binding protein with a strong affinity to the bleomycin family of antibiotics. Binds to CL990; an antimitotic-antibiotic compound. From Klebsiella pneumoniae.
   4078..4199    +  polyA_signal   SV40 poly(A) signal: SV40 polyadenylation signal
   4272..4288    -  protein_bind   lac operator: The lac repressor binds to the lac operator to inhibit transcription in E. coli. This inhibition can be relieved by adding lactose or isopropyl-β-D-thiogalactopyranoside (IPTG). lac repressor encoded by lacI
   4296..4326    -  promoter       lac promoter: promoter for the E. coli lac operon
   4341..4362    -  protein_bind   CAP binding site: CAP binding activates transcription in the presence of cAMP. E. coli catabolite activator protein
   4375..4467    -  CDS            lacI (fragment): lac repressor; lacI; The lac repressor binds to the lac operator to inhibit transcription in E. coli. This inhibition can be relieved by adding lactose or isopropyl-β-D-thiogalactopyranoside (IPTG).
   4650..5238    -  rep_origin     ori: high-copy-number ColE1/pMB1/pBR322/pUC origin of replication
   5409..6269    -  CDS            AmpR: β-lactamase; bla; confers resistance to ampicillin, carbenicillin, and related antibiotics
   6270..6374    -  promoter       AmpR promoter: bla
   6433..6485    -  misc_feature   bom (fragment): basis of mobility region from pBR322
>Addgene plasmid #167708 | BirA-Myc_N_HEN1 | addgene full sequence | sequence record 333405 | Addgene NGS Result
GACATTGATTATTGACTAGTTATTAATAGTAATCAATTACGGGGTCATTAGTTCATAGCCCATATATGGA
GTTCCGCGTTACATAACTTACGGTAAATGGCCCGCCTGGCTGACCGCCCAACGACCCCCGCCCATTGACG
TCAATAATGACGTATGTTCCCATAGTAACGCCAATAGGGACTTTCCATTGACGTCAATGGGTGGAGTATT
TACGGTAAACTGCCCACTTGGCAGTACATCAAGTGTATCATATGCCAAGTACGCCCCCTATTGACGTCAA
TGACGGTAAATGGCCCGCCTGGCATTATGCCCAGTACATGACCTTATGGGACTTTCCTACTTGGCAGTAC
ATCTACGTATTAGTCATCGCTATTACCATGGTGATGCGGTTTTGGCAGTACATCAATGGGCGTGGATAGC
GGTTTGACTCACGGGGATTTCCAAGTCTCCACCCCATTGACGTCAATGGGAGTTTGTTTTGGCACCAAAA
TCAACGGGACTTTCCAAAATGTCGTAACAACTCCGCCCCATTGACGCAAATGGGCGGTAGGCGTGTACGG
TGGGAGGTCTATATAAGCAGAGCTCTCCCTATCAGTGATAGAGATCTCCCTATCAGTGATAGAGATCGTC
GACGAGCTCGTTTAGTGAACCGTCAGATCGCCTGGAGACGCCATCCACGCTGTTTTGACCTCCATAGAAG
ACACCGGGACCGATCCAGCCTCCGGACTCTAGCGTTTAAACTTAAGCTTGGTACCGAGCTCGGATCCACT
AGTCCAGTGTGGTGGAATTCTGCAGATATCCAGCACAGTGGCGGCCGCTCGAGACCATGGAGCAGAAGCT
GATCAGCGAAGAGGACCTGGACAAGGACAACACCGTGCCCCTGAAGCTGATCGCCCTGCTGGCCAACGGC
GAGTTCCACTCTGGCGAGCAGCTGGGCGAGACACTGGGCATGAGCAGAGCCGCCATCAACAAGCACATCC
AGACCCTGCGGGACTGGGGCGTGGACGTGTTCACAGTGCCCGGCAAGGGCTACAGCCTGCCCGAGCCCAT
CCAGCTGCTGAACGCCAAGCAGATCCTGGGCCAGCTGGATGGCGGATCTGTGGCCGTGCTGCCCGTGATC
GACAGCACCAACCAGTATCTGCTCGACCGGATCGGCGAGCTGAAGTCCGGCGACGCCTGTATCGCCGAGT
ACCAGCAGGCCGGCAGAGGCGGCAGGGGCAGAAAGTGGTTCAGCCCCTTCGGCGCCAACCTGTACCTGAG
CATGTTCTGGAGACTGGAACAGGGCCCAGCCGCCGCTATTGGCCTGAGCCTGGTCATCGGCATCGTGATG
GCCGAGGTGCTGCGGAAGCTGGGCGCCGACAAAGTGCGCGTGAAGTGGCCCAACGACCTGTATCTGCAGG
ACCGGAAGCTGGCCGGCATCCTGGTGGAACTGACCGGCAAAACAGGCGACGCCGCCCAGATCGTGATCGG
CGCTGGCATCAACATGGCCATGCGGCGGGTGGAAGAGAGCGTGGTCAACCAGGGCTGGATCACCCTGCAG
GAAGCCGGCATCAACCTGGACCGGAACACCCTGGCCGCCATGCTGATCAGAGAGCTGAGAGCCGCCCTGG
AACTGTTCGAGCAGGAAGGCCTGGCCCCCTACCTGAGCAGATGGGAGAAGCTGGACAACTTCATCAACCG
GCCCGTGAAACTGATCATCGGCGACAAAGAGATCTTCGGCATCAGCCGGGGCATCGACAAGCAGGGGGCC
CTGCTCCTGGAACAGGACGGCATCATCAAGCCCTGGATGGGCGGCGAGATCAGCCTGCGGAGCGCCGAGA
AGGGCGGAGGCTCTGGCGGCGGAAGCGGCGGAGGCAGCGATATCACAAGTTTGTACAAAAAAGCAGGCTC
CACCATGATGCTCAACTCAGACACCATGGAGCTGGACCTGCCGCCCACCCACTCAGAGACTGAGTCGGGC
TTCAGTGACTGTGGGGGCGGGGCGGGCCCTGATGGTGCCGGGCCTGGGGGTCCGGGAGGGGGCCAGGCCC
GAGGCCCAGAGCCGGGAGAGCCTGGCCGGAAAGACCTGCAGCATCTGAGCCGCGAGGAGCGCCGGCGCCG
GCGCCGCGCCACAGCCAAGTACCGCACGGCCCACGCCACGCGAGAACGCATCCGCGTGGAAGCCTTCAAC
CTGGCCTTCGCCGAGCTGCGCAAGCTGCTGCCTACGCTGCCCCCCGACAAGAAGCTCTCCAAGATTGAGA
TTCTGCGCCTGGCCATCTGCTATATCTCCTACCTGAACCACGTGCTGGACGTCGACCCAGCTTTCTTGTA
CAAAGTGGTGACGTAAGCTAGGGGCCCGTTTAAACCCGCTGATCAGCCTCGACTGTGCCTTCTAGTTGCC
AGCCATCTGTTGTTTGCCCCTCCCCCGTGCCTTCCTTGACCCTGGAAGGTGCCACTCCCACTGTCCTTTC
CTAATAAAATGAGGAAATTGCATCGCATTGTCTGAGTAGGTGTCATTCTATTCTGGGGGGTGGGGTGGGG
CAGGACAGCAAGGGGGAGGATTGGGAAGACAATAGCAGGCATGCTGGGGATGCGGTGGGCTCTATGGCTT
CTGAGGCGGAAAGAACCAGCTGGGGCTCTAGGGGGTATCCCC
[124 nt withheld, positions 2633-2756]
C
[91 nt withheld, positions 2758-2848]
AGGGTGATGGTTCACGTACCTAGAAGTTCCTATTCCGAAGTTCCTATTCTCTAGAAAGTATAGGAACTTC
CTTGGCCAAAAAGCCTGAACTCACCGCGACGTCTGTCGAGAAGTTTCTGATCGAAAAGTTCGACAGCGTC
TCCGACCTGATGCAGCTCTCGGAGGGCGAAGAATCTCGTGCTTTCAGCTTCGATGTAGGAGGGCGTGGAT
ATGTCCTGCGGGTAAATAGCTGCGCCGATGGTTTCTACAAAGATCGTTATGTTTATCGGCACTTTGCATC
GGCCGCGCTCCCGATTCCGGAAGTGCTTGACATTGGGGAATTCAGCGAGAGCCTGACCTATTGCATCTCC
CGCCGTGCACAGGGTGTCACGTTGCAAGACCTGCCTGAAACCGAACTGCCCGCTGTTCTGCAGCCGGTCG
CGGAGGCCATGGATGCGATCGCTGCGGCCGATCTTAGCCAGACGAGCGGGTTCGGCCCATTCGGACCGCA
AGGAATCGGTCAATACACTACATGGCGTGATTTCATATGCGCGATTGCTGATCCCCATGTGTATCACTGG
CAAACTGTGATGGACGACACCGTCAGTGCGTCCGTCGCGCAGGCTCTCGATGAGCTGATGCTTTGGGCCG
AGGACTGCCCCGAAGTCCGGCACCTCGTGCACGCGGATTTCGGCTCCAACAATGTCCTGACGGACAATGG
CCGCATAACAGCGGTCATTGACTGGAGCGAGGCGATGTTCGGGGATTCCCAATACGAGGTCGCCAACATC
TTCTTCTGGAGGCCGTGGTTGGCTTGTATGGAGCAGCAGACGCGCTACTTCGAGCGGAGGCATCCGGAGC
TTGCAGGATCGCCGCGGCTCCGGGCGTATATGCTCCGCATTGGTCTTGACCAACTCTATCAGAGCTTGGT
TGACGGCAATTTCGATGATGCAGCTTGGGCGCAGGGTCGATGCGACGCAATCGTCCGATCCGGAGCCGGG
ACTGTCGGGCGTACACAAATCGCCCGCAGAAGCGCGGCCGTCTGGACCGATGGCTGTGTAGAAGTACTCG
CCGATAGTGGAAACCGACGCCCCAGCACTCGTCCGAGGGCAAAGGAATAGCACGTACTACGAGATTTCGA
TTCCACCGCCGCCTTCTATGAAAGGTTGGGCTTCGGAATCGTTTTCCGGGACGCCGGCTGGATGATCCTC
CAGCGCGGGGATCTCATGCTGGAGTTCTTCGCCCACCCCAACTTGTTTATTGCAGCTTATAATGGTTACA
AATAAAGCAATAGCATCACAAATTTCACAAATAAAGCATTTTTTTCACTGCATTCTAGTTGTGGTTTGTC
CAAACTCATCAATGTATCTTATCATGTCTGTATACCGTCGACCTCTAGCTAGAGCTTGGCGTAATCATGG
TCATAGCTGTTTCCTGTGTGAAATTGTTATCCGCTCACAATTCCACACAACATACGAGCCGGAAGCATAA
AGTGTAAAGCCTGGGGTGCCTAATGAGTGAGCTAACTCACATTAATTGCGTTGCGCTCACTGCCCGCTTT
CCAGTCGGGAAACCTGTCGTGCCAGCTGCATTAATGAATCGGCCAACGCGCGGGGAGAGGCGGTTTGCGT
ATTGGGCGCTCTTCCGCTTCCTCGCTCACTGACTCGCTGCGCTCGGTCGTTCGGCTGCGGCGAGCGGTAT
CAGCTCACTCAAAGGCGGTAATACGGTTATCCACAGAATCAGGGGATAACGCAGGAAAGAACATGTGAGC
AAAAGGCCAGCAAAAGGCCAGGAACCGTAAAAAGGCCGCGTTGCTGGCGTTTTTCCATAGGCTCCGCCCC
CCTGACGAGCATCACAAAAATCGACGCTCAAGTCAGAGGTGGCGAAACCCGACAGGACTATAAAGATACC
AGGCGTTTCCCCCTGGAAGCTCCCTCGTGCGCTCTCCTGTTCCGACCCTGCCGCTTACCGGATACCTGTC
CGCCTTTCTCCCTTCGGGAAGCGTGGCGCTTTCTCATAGCTCACGCTGTAGGTATCTCAGTTCGGTGTAG
GTCGTTCGCTCCAAGCTGGGCTGTGTGCACGAACCCCCCGTTCAGCCCGACCGCTGCGCCTTATCCGGTA
ACTATCGTCTTGAGTCCAACCCGGTAAGACACGACTTATCGCCACTGGCAGCAGCCACTGGTAACAGGAT
TAGCAGAGCGAGGTATGTAGGCGGTGCTACAGAGTTCTTGAAGTGGTGGCCTAACTACGGCTACACTAGA
AGAACAGTATTTGGTATCTGCGCTCTGCTGAAGCCAGTTACCTTCGGAAAAAGAGTTGGTAGCTCTTGAT
CCGGCAAACAAACCACCGCTGGTAGCGGTGGTTTTTTTGTTTGCAAGCAGCAGATTACGCGCAGAAAAAA
AGGATCTCAAGAAGATCCTTTGATCTTTTCTACGGGGTCTGACGCTCAGTGGAACGAAAACTCACGTTAA
GGGATTTTGGTCATGAGATTATCAAAAAGGATCTTCACCTAGATCCTTTTAAATTAAAAATGAAGTTTTA
AATCAATCTAAAGTATATATGAGTAAACTTGGTCTGACAGTTACCAATGCTTAATCAGTGAGGCACCTAT
CTCAGCGATCTGTCTATTTCGTTCATCCATAGTTGCCTGACTCCCCGTCGTGTAGATAACTACGATACGG
GAGGGCTTACCATCTGGCCCCAGTGCTGCAATGATACCGCGAGACCCACGCTCACCGGCTCCAGATTTAT
CAGCAATAAACCAGCCAGCCGGAAGGGCCGAGCGCAGAAGTGGTCCTGCAACTTTATCCGCCTCCATCCA
GTCTATTAATTGTTGCCGGGAAGCTAGAGTAAGTAGTTCGCCAGTTAATAGTTTGCGCAACGTTGTTGCC
ATTGCTACAGGCATCGTGGTGTCACGCTCGTCGTTTGGTATGGCTTCATTCAGCTCCGGTTCCCAACGAT
CAAGGCGAGTTACATGATCCCCCATGTTGTGCAAAAAAGCGGTTAGCTCCTTCGGTCCTCCGATCGTTGT
CAGAAGTAAGTTGGCCGCAGTGTTATCACTCATGGTTATGGCAGCACTGCATAATTCTCTTACTGTCATG
CCATCCGTAAGATGCTTTTCTGTGACTGGTGAGTACTCAACCAAGTCATTCTGAGAATAGTGTATGCGGC
GACCGAGTTGCTCTTGCCCGGCGTCAATACGGGATAATACCGCGCCACATAGCAGAACTTTAAAAGTGCT
CATCATTGGAAAACGTTCTTCGGGGCGAAAACTCTCAAGGATCTTACCGCTGTTGAGATCCAGTTCGATG
TAACCCACTCGTGCACCCAACTGATCTTCAGCATCTTTTACTTTCACCAGCGTTTCTGGGTGAGCAAAAA
CAGGAAGGCAAAATGCCGCAAAAAAGGGAATAAGGGCGACACGGAAATGTTGAATACTCATACTCTTCCT
TTTTCAATATTATTGAAGCATTTATCAGGGTTATTGTCTCATGAGCGGATACATATTTGAATGTATTTAG
AAAAATAAACAAATAGGGGTTCCGCGCACATTTCCCCGAAAAGTGCCACCTGACGTCGACGGATCGGGAG
ATCTCCCGATCCCCTATGGTGCACTCTCAGTACAATCTGCTCTGATGCCGCATAGTTAAGCCAGTATCTG
CTCCCTGCTTGTGTGTTGGAGGTCGCTGAGTAGTGCGCGAGCAAAATTTAAGCTACAACAAGGCAAGGCT
TGACCGACAATTGCATGAAGAATCTGCTTAGGGTTAGGCGTTTTGCGCTGCTTCGCGATGTACGGGCCAG
ATATACGCGTT
